>Addgene plasmid #70472 | R777-E188 Hs.PPP1CA-nostop | depositor full sequence | sequence record 125921 | Full Sequence
TTAACGCTAGCATGGATGTTTTCCCAGTCACGACGTTGTAAAACGACGGCCAGTCTTAAAATTCGAGCTC
GGTCCGAGGATCCGAAATAATGATTTTATTTTGACTGATAGTGACCTGTTCGTTGCAACAAATTGATAAG
CAATGCTTTTTTATAATGCCAACTTTGTACAAAAAAGTTGGCACCATGTCCGACAGCGAGAAGCTCAACC
TGGACTCGATCATCGGGCGCCTGCTGGAAGTGCAGGGCTCGCGGCCTGGCAAGAATGTACAGCTGACAGA
GAACGAGATCCGCGGTCTGTGCCTGAAATCCCGGGAGATTTTTCTGAGCCAGCCCATTCTTCTGGAGCTG
GAGGCACCCCTCAAGATCTGCGGTGACATACACGGCCAGTACTACGACCTTCTGCGACTATTTGAGTATG
GCGGTTTCCCTCCCGAGAGCAACTACCTCTTTCTGGGGGACTATGTGGACAGGGGCAAGCAGTCCTTGGA
GACCATCTGCCTGCTGCTGGCCTATAAGATCAAGTACCCCGAGAACTTCTTCCTGCTCCGTGGGAACCAC
GAGTGTGCCAGCATCAACCGCATCTATGGTTTCTACGATGAGTGCAAGAGACGCTACAACATCAAACTGT
GGAAAACCTTCACTGACTGCTTCAACTGCCTGCCCATCGCGGCCATAGTGGACGAAAAGATCTTCTGCTG
CCACGGAGGCCTGTCCCCGGACCTGCAGTCTATGGAGCAGATTCGGCGGATCATGCGGCCCACAGATGTG
CCTGACCAGGGCCTGCTGTGTGACCTGCTGTGGTCTGACCCTGACAAGGACGTGCAGGGCTGGGGCGAGA
ACGACCGTGGCGTCTCTTTTACCTTTGGAGCCGAGGTGGTGGCCAAGTTCCTCCACAAGCACGACTTGGA
CCTCATCTGCCGAGCACACCAGGTGGTAGAAGACGGCTACGAGTTCTTTGCCAAGCGGCAGCTGGTGACA
CTTTTCTCAGCTCCCAACTACTGTGGCGAGTTTGACAATGCTGGCGCCATGATGAGTGTGGACGAGACCC
TCATGTGCTCTTTCCAGATCCTCAAGCCCGCCGACAAGAACAAGGGGAAGTACGGGCAGTTCAGTGGCCT
GAACCCTGGAGGCCGACCCATCACCCCACCCCGCAATTCCGCCAAAGCCAAGAAATCAACTTTCTTGTAC
AAAGTTGGCATTATAGGAAAGCATTGCTTATCAATTTGTTGCAACGAACAGGTCACTATCAGTCAAAATA
AAATCATTATTTGCATGCAAGCTTAGATCCTCTAGACCAGCCAGGACAGAAATGCCTCGACTTCGCTGCT
ACCCAAGGTTGCCGGGTGACGCACACCGTGGAAACGGATGAAGGCACGAACCCAGTGGACATAAGCCTGT
TCGGTTCGTAAGCTGTAATGCAAGTAGCGTATGCGCTCACGCAACTGGTCCAGAACCTTGACCGAACGCA
GCGGTGGTAACGGCGCAGTGGCGGTTTTCATGGCTTGTTATGACTGTTTTTTTGGGGTACAGTCTATGCC
TCGGGCATCCAAGCAGCAAGCGCGTTACGCCGTGGGTCGATGTTTGATGTTATGGAGCAGCAACGATGTT
ACGCAGCAGGGCAGTCGCCCTAAAACAAAGTTAAACATTATGAGGGAAGCGGTGATCGCCGAAGTATCGA
CTCAACTATCAGAGGTAGTTGGCGTCATCGAGCGCCATCTCGAACCGACGTTGCTGGCCGTACATTTGTA
CGGCTCCGCAGTGGATGGCGGCCTGAAGCCACACAGTGATATTGATTTGCTGGTTACGGTGACCGTAAGG
CTTGATGAAACAACGCGGCGAGCTTTGATCAACGACCTTTTGGAAACTTCGGCTTCCCCTGGAGAGAGCG
AGATTCTCCGCGCTGTAGAAGTCACCATTGTTGTGCACGACGACATCATTCCGTGGCGTTATCCAGCTAA
GCGCGAACTGCAATTTGGAGAATGGCAGCGCAATGACATTCTTGCAGGTATCTTCGAGCCAGCCACGATC
GACATTGATCTGGCTATCTTGCTGACAAAAGCAAGAGAACATAGCGTTGCCTTGGTAGGTCCAGCGGCGG
AGGAACTCTTTGATCCGGTTCCTGAACAGGATCTATTTGAGGCGCTAAATGAAACCTTAACGCTATGGAA
CTCGCCGCCCGACTGGGCTGGCGATGAGCGAAATGTAGTGCTTACGTTGTCCCGCATTTGGTACAGCGCA
GTAACCGGCAAAATCGCGCCGAAGGATGTCGCTGCCGACTGGGCAATGGAGCGCCTGCCGGCCCAGTATC
AGCCCGTCATACTTGAAGCTAGACAGGCTTATCTTGGACAAGAAGAAGATCGCTTGGCCTCGCGCGCAGA
TCAGTTGGAAGAATTTGTCCACTACGTGAAAGGCGAGATCACCAAGGTAGTCGGCAAATAACCCTCGAGC
CACCCATGACCAAAATCCCTTAACGTGAGTTACGCGTCGTTCCACTGAGCGTCAGACCCCGTAGAAAAGA
TCAAAGGATCTTCTTGAGATCCTTTTTTTCTGCGCGTAATCTGCTGCTTGCAAACAAAAAAACCACCGCT
ACCAGCGGTGGTTTGTTTGCCGGATCAAGAGCTACCAACTCTTTTTCCGAAGGTAACTGGCTTCAGCAGA
GCGCAGATACCAAATACTGTCCTTCTAGTGTAGCCGTAGTTAGGCCACCACTTCAAGAACTCTGTAGCAC
CGCCTACATACCTCGCTCTGCTAATCCTGTTACCAGTGGCTGCTGCCAGTGGCGATAAGTCGTGTCTTAC
CGGGTTGGACTCAAGACGATAGTTACCGGATAAGGCGCAGCGGTCGGGCTGAACGGGGGGTTCGTGCACA
CAGCCCAGCTTGGAGCGAACGACCTACACCGAACTGAGATACCTACAGCGTGAGCATTGAGAAAGCGCCA
CGCTTCCCGAAGGGAGAAAGGCGGACAGGTATCCGGTAAGCGGCAGGGTCGGAACAGGAGAGCGCACGAG
GGAGCTTCCAGGGGGAAACGCCTGGTATCTTTATAGTCCTGTCGGGTTTCGCCACCTCTGACTTGAGCGT
CGATTTTTGTGATGCTCGTCAGGGGGGCGGAGCCTATGGAAAAACGCCAGCAACGCGGCCTTTTTACGGT
TCCTGGCCTTTTGCTGGCCTTTTGCTCACATGTTCTTTCCTGCGTTATCCCCTGATTCTGTGGATAACCG
TATTACCGCCTTTGAGTGAGCTGATACCGCTCGCCGCAGCCGAACGACCGAGCGCAGCGAGTCAGTGAGC
GAGGAAGCGGAAGAGCGCCCAATACGCAAACCGCCTCTCCCCGCGCGTTGGCCGATTCATTAATGCAGCT
GGCACGACAGGTTTCCCGACTGGAAAGCGGGCAGTGAGCGCAACGCAATTAATACGCGTACCGCTAGCCA
GGAAGAGTTTGTAGAAACGCAAAAAGGCCATCCGTCAGGATGGCCTTCTGCTTAGTTTGATGCCTGGCAG
TTTATGGCGGGCGTCCTGCCCGCCACCCTCCGGGCCGTTGCTTCACAACGTTCAAATCCGCTCCCGGCGG
ATTTGTCCTACTCAGGAGAGCGTTCACCGACAAACAACAGATAAAACGAAAGGCCCAGTCTTCCGACTGA
GCCTTTCGTTTTATTTGATGCCTGGCAGTTCCCTACTCTCGCG
Features (pLannotate 1.2.2; 11 found; start..end, strand, type, name):
     18..54      -  CDS            lacZα (fragment): LacZα fragment of β-galactosidase; lacZ fragment
     85..180     +  protein_bind   attL3: mutant version of attL; recombination site for the Gateway® LR reaction LR Clonase™
    186..1175    +  CDS            PPP1CA: PP1A_HUMAN - Also known as PPP1A. Experimental evidence at protein level: Swiss-Prot protein existence level 1. (Microbial infection) Necessary for alphaviruses replication. From Homo sapiens (Human).
   1180..1273    -  protein_bind   attL2 (fragment): mutant version of attL; recombination site for the Gateway® LR reaction LR Clonase™
   1388..1411    +  promoter       Pc promoter (fragment): intI1 (promoter lies within the coding sequence); class 1 integron promoter
   1587..1643    +  CDS            GmR (fragment): gentamycin acetyltransferase; aacC1; confers resistance to gentamycin
   1650..2441    +  CDS            SmR: aminoglycoside adenylyltransferase (Murphy, 1985); aadA; confers resistance to spectinomycin and streptomycin
   2534..3122    +  rep_origin     ori: high-copy-number ColE1/pMB1/pBR322/pUC origin of replication
   3305..3397    +  CDS            lacI (fragment): lac repressor; lacI; The lac repressor binds to the lac operator to inhibit transcription in E. coli. This inhibition can be relieved by adding lactose or isopropyl-β-D-thiogalactopyranoside (IPTG).
   3452..3479    -  terminator     rrnB T2 terminator: transcription terminator T2 from the E. coli rrnB gene
   3611..3654    +  terminator     rrnB T1 terminator: Escherichia coli rrnB; transcription terminator T1 from the E. coli rrnB gene
