[The description below was written by a language model from this plasmid's Addgene catalogue record and pLannotate feature annotations shown in this document.]
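Description:
R777-E188 Hs.PPP1CA-nostop is a Gateway entry clone built on the pDonor-255 backbone and carrying the human PPP1CA open reading frame (reference transcript NM_002708.3), which encodes the alpha catalytic subunit of protein phosphatase 1. The 990 bp insert lacks its stop codon, so that after transfer into a destination vector the coding sequence can read through the recombination site into a C-terminal tag or fusion partner. The complete plasmid is about 3.7 kb. It is maintained in E. coli at high copy from a ColE1/pUC-type origin and selected with spectinomycin through the aadA aminoglycoside adenylyltransferase gene (annotated SmR). A fragment of the class 1 integron Pc promoter and a short remnant of a gentamicin resistance gene lie just upstream of this marker.

In the annotated sequence the ORF is flanked by two attL recombination sites in opposing orientation. The automated annotation calls the upstream site attL3 and the downstream one a partial attL2; the catalogue fields do not specify which attL variants are present, so the labelling of the upstream site should be treated with caution. These sites allow an LR Clonase reaction to move the ORF directionally into attR-containing destination vectors. The entry clone itself has no annotated promoter driving PPP1CA, so expression depends entirely on the destination vector chosen. rrnB T1 and T2 terminators sit in the backbone upstream of the cassette, where they typically insulate the insert from read-through transcription, and small lacZα and lacI fragments appear to be non-functional backbone remnants. The construct serves as a source clone for generating expression constructs encoding C-terminally fused PPP1CA.
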