Addgene plasmid #70472: R777-E188 Hs.PPP1CA-nostop
Purpose: Gateway ORF clone of human PPP1CA [NM_002708.3] without stop codon (for C-terminal fusions)
Depositing lab: Dominic Esposito. Depositing organization: National Cancer Institute (NCI).
Backbone
  Vector backbone: pDonor-255
  Backbone size w/o insert (bp): 2693
  Vector type: Gateway Entry Clone
Growth in bacteria
  Bacterial resistance: Spectinomycin, 50 μg/mL
  Growth temperature: 37°C
  Growth strain: DH10B
  Copy number: High Copy
Gene/Insert
  Gene/Insert name: PPP1CA (alt name: NM_002708.3)
  Species: H. sapiens (human)
  Insert size (bp): 990
  Entrez Gene: PPP1CA (a.k.a. PP-1A, PP1A, PP1alpha, PPP1A)
  Cloning method: Gateway Cloning
  Sequencing primers: 5′ M13F 23-mer (5'-CCCAGTCACGACGTTGTAAAACG); 3′ attLR 23-mer (5'-TAACATCAGAGATTTTGAGACAC)
Terms and licenses: Academic/Nonprofit Terms; Industry Terms: Not Available to Industry
How to cite: R777-E188 Hs.PPP1CA-nostop was a gift from Dominic Esposito (Addgene plasmid # 70472 ; http://n2t.net/addgene:70472 ; RRID:Addgene_70472)
