>Addgene plasmid #70472 | R777-E188 Hs.PPP1CA-nostop | addgene partial sequence | sequence record 132142 | pCR8_R1 5'-cgaaccgaacaggcttatgt-3'
GGTGTGCGTCACCCGGCAACCTTGGGTAGCAGCGAAGTCGAGGCATTTCTGTCCTGGCTGGTCTAGAGGA
TCTAAGCTTGCATGCAAATAATGATTTTATTTTGACTGATAGTGACCTGTTCGTTGCAACAAATTGATAA
GCAATGCTTTCCTATAATGCCAACTTTGTACAAGAAAGTTGATTTCTTGGCTTTGGCGGAATTGCGGGGT
GGGGTGATGGGTCGGCCTCCAGGGTTCAGGCCACTGAACTGCCCGTACTTCCCCTTGTTCTTGTCGGCGG
GCTTGAGGATCTGGAAAGAGCACATGAGGGTCTCGTCCACACTCATCATGGCGCCAGCATTGTCAAACTC
GCCACAGTAGTTGGGAGCTGAGAAAAGTGTCACCAGCTGCCGCTTGGCAAAGAACTCGTAGCCGTCTTCT
ACCACCTGGTGTGCTCGGCAGATGAGGTCCAAGTCGTGCTTGTGGAGGAACTTGGCCACCACCTCGGCTC
CAAAGGTAAAAGAGACGCCACGGTCGTTCTCGCCCCAGCCCTGCACGTCCTTGTCAGGGTCAGACCACAG
CAGGTCACACAGCAGGCCCTGGTCAGGCACATCTGTGGGCCGCATGATCCGCCGAATCTGCTCCATAGAC
TGCAGGTCCGGGGACAGGCCTCCGTGGCAGCAGAAGATCTTTTCGTCCACTATGGCCGCGATGGGCAGGC
AGTTGAAGCAGTCAGTGAAGGTTTTCCACAGTTTGATGTTGTAGCGTCTCTTGCACTCATCGTAGAAACC
ATAGATGCGGTTGATGCTGGCACACTCGTGGTTCCCACGGAGCAGGAAGAAGTTCTCGGGGTACTTGATC
TTATAGGCCAGCAGCAGGCAGATGGTCTCCAAGGACTGCTTGCCCCTGTCCACATAGTCCCCCAGAAAGA
GGTAGTTGCTCTCGGGAGGGAAACCGCCATACT
